>Addgene plasmid #13394 | pSV(X) C/EBPdelta | addgene full sequence | sequence record 468489 | Addgene NGS Result
CTGAATATGGGCCAAACAGGATATCTGTGGTAAGCAGTTCCTGCCCCGGCTCAGGGCCAAGAACAGATGG
AACAGCTGAATATGGGCCAAACAGGATATCTGTGGTAAGCAGTTCCTGCCCCGGCTCAGGGCCAAGAACA
GATGGTCCCCAGATGCGGTCCAGCCCTCAGCAGTTTCTAGAGAACCATCAGATGTTTCCAGGGTGCCCCA
AGGACCTGAAATGACCCTGTGCCTTATTTGAACTAACCAATCAGTTCGCTTCTCGCTTCTGTTCGCGCGC
TTCTGCTCCCCGAGCTCAATAAAAGAGCCCACAACCCCTCACTCGGGGCGCCAGTCCTCCGATTGACTGA
GTCGCCCGGGTACCCGTGTATCCAATAAACCCTCTTGCAGTTGCATCCGACTTGTGGTCTCGCTGTTCCT
TGGGAGGGTCTCCTCTGAGTGATTGACTACCCGTCAGCGGGGGTCTTTCATTTGGGGGCTCGTCCGGGAT
CGGGAGACCCCTGCCCAGGGACCACCGACCCACCACCGGGAGGTAAGCTGGCCAGCAACTTATCTGTGTC
TGTCCGATTGTCTAGTGTCTATGACTGATTTTATGCGCCTGCGTCGGTACTAGTTAGCTAACTAGCTCTG
TATCTGGCGGACCCGTGGTGGAACTGACGAGTTCGGAACACCCGGCCGCAACCCTGGGAGACGTCCCAGG
GACTTCGGGGGCCGTTTTTGTGGCCCGACCTGAGTCCAAAAATCCCGATCGTTTTGGACTCTTTGGTGCA
CCCCCCTTAGAGGAGGGATATGTGGTTCTGGTAGGAGACGAGAACCTAAAACAGTTCCCGCCTCCGTCTG
AATTTTTGCTTTCGGTTTGGGACCGAAGCCGCGCCGCGCGTCTTGTCTGCCAGATCCCGGATCCCGCGAC
AGCCCAACTTGGACGCCAGGTCCGGCCGACGCCGCCATGAGCGCCGCGCTTTTCAGCCTGGACAGCCCGG
TGCGCGGCACACCCTGGCCCACAGAACCCGCGGCCTTCTACGAGCCAGGCAGGGTGGACAAGCCCGGCCG
AGGGCCCGAGCCAGGGGATCTGGGGGAGCTGGGCTCCACGACTCCTGCCATGTACGACGACGAGAGCGCC
ATCGACTTCAGCGCCTACATTGACTCCATGGCCGCCGTGCCCACCCTAGAGCTGTGCCACGACGAACTCT
TCGCCGACCTCTTCAACAGCAACCACAAAGCGGCCGGCGCGGGCGGCCTGGAGCTGCTGCAGGGCGGCCC
TACGCGACCCCCGGGTGTGGGGTCTGTCGCTAGGGGGCCGCTCAAGCGCGAACCCGACTGGGGCGACGGC
GACGCGCCGGGCTCCCTGCTGCCGGCGCAAGTGGCGGTGTGCGCGCAGACAGTGGTGAGCTTGGCGGCCG
CGGCTCAGCCCACTCCACCCACTTCGCCGGAGCCTCCTCGAGGCAGCCCGGGGCCGAGCCTCGCGCCCGG
CACAGTCCGAGAAAAGGGCGCGGGCAAGAGGGGTCCGGACCGCGGCAGCCCGGAGTACCGGCAGCGGCGC
GAGCGCAACAACATCGCTGTGCGCAAGAGCCGCGACAAGGCCAAGCGCCGCAACCAGGAGATGCAGCAGA
AGCTGGTGGAGTTGTCGGCCGAGAACGAGAAGCTGCATCAGCGCGTGGAGCAGCTCACCCGGGACCTGGC
TGGCCTCCGGCAGTTCTTCAAAAAACTGCCCAGCCCGCCTTTCCTGCCGCCCACCGGCGCCGACTGCCGG
TAACGCAAGCTCGGGATCCGGGATCTTATATGGGGCACCCCCGCCCCTTGTAAACTTCCCTGACCCTGAC
ATGACAAGAGTTACTAACAGCCCCTCTCTCCAAGCTCACTTACAGGCTCTCTACTTAGTCCAGCACGAAG
TCTGGAGACCTCTGGCGGCAGCCTACCAAGAACAACTGGACCGACCGGTGGTACCTCACCCTTACCGAGT
CGGCGACACAGTGTGGGTCCGCCGACACCAGACTAAGAACCTAGAACCTCGCTGGAAAGGACCTTACACA
GTCCTGCTGACCACCCCCACCGCCCTCAAAGTAGACGGCATCGCAGCTTGGATACACGCCGCCCACGTGA
AGGCTGCCGACCCCGGGGGTGGACCATCCTCTAGCCTCGAGGAGCTTCACGCTGCCGCAAGCACTCAGGG
CGCAAGGGCTGCTAAAGGAAGCGGAACACGTAGAAAGCCAGTCCGCAGAAACGGTGCTGACCCCGGATGA
ATGTCAGCTACTGGGCTATCTGGACAAGGGAAAACGCAAGCGCAAAGAGAAAGCAGGTAGCTTGCAGTGG
GCTTACATGGCGATAGCTAGACTGGGCGGTTTTATGGACAGCAAGCGAACCGGAATTGCCAGCTGGGGCG
CCCTCTGGTAAGCTTGGGAAGCCCTGCAAAGTAAACTGGATGGCTTTCTTGCCGCCAAGGATCTGATGGC
GCAGGGGATCAAGATCTGATCAAGAGACAGGATGAGGATCGTTTCGCATGATTGAACAAGATGGATTGCA
CGCAGGTTCTCCGGCCGCTTGGGTGGAGAGGCTATTCGGCTATGACTGGGCACAACAGACAATCGGCTGC
TCTGATGCCGCCGTGTTCCGGCTGTCAGCGCAGGGGCGCCCGGTTCTTTTTGTCAAGACCGACCTGTCCG
GTGCCCTGAATGAACTGCAGGACGAGGCAGCGCGGCTATCGTGGCTGGCCACGACGGGCGTTCCTTGCGC
AGCTGTGCTCGACGTTGTCACTGAAGCGGGAAGGGACTGGCTGCTATTGGGCGAAGTGCCGGGGCAGGAT
CTCCTGTCATCTCACCTTGCTCCTGCCGAGAAAGTATCCATCATGGCTGATGCAATGCGGCGGCTGCATA
CGCTTGATCCGGCTACCTGCCCATTCGACCACCAAGCGAAACATCGCATCGAGCGAGCACGTACTCGGAT
GGAAGCCGGTCTTGTCGATCAGGATGATCTGGACGAAGAGCATCAGGGGCTCGCGCCAGCCGAACTGTTC
GCCAGGCTCAAGGCGCGCATGCCCGACGGCGAGGATCTCGTCGTGACCCATGGCGATGCCTGCTTGCCGA
ATATCATGGTGGAAAATGGCCGCTTTTCTGGATTCATCGACTGTGGCCGGCTGGGTGTGGCGGACCGCTA
TCAGGACATAGCGTTGGCTACCCGTGATATTGCTGAAGAGCTTGGCGGCGAATGGGCTGACCGCTTCCTC
GTGCTTTACGGTATCGCCGCTCCCGATTCGCAGCGCATCGCCTTCTATCGCCTTCTTGACGAGTTCTTCT
GAGCGGGACTCTGGGGTTCGAAATGACCGACCAAGCGACGCCCAACCTGCCATCACGAGATTTCGATTCC
ACCGCCGCCTTCTATGAAAGGTTGGGCTTCGGAATCGTTTTCCGGGACGCCGGCTGGATGATCCTCCAGC
GCGGGGATCTCATGCTGGAGTTCTTCGCCCACCCCGGGCTCGATCCCCTCGCGAGTTGGTTCAGCTGCTG
CCTGAGGCTGGACGACCTCGCGGAGTTCTACCGGCAGTGCAAATCCGTCGGCATCCAGGAAACCAGCAGC
GGCTATCCGCGCATCCATGCCCCCGAACTGCAGGAGTGGGGAGGCACGATGGCCGCTTTGGTCCCGGATC
TGAGCTTTTTGCAAAAGCCTAGGCCTCCAAAAAAGCCTCCTCACTACTTCTGGAATAGCTCAGAGGCCGA
GGCGGCCTCGGCCTCTGCATAAATAAAAAAAATTAGTCAGCCATGGGGCGGAGAATGGGCGGAACTGGGC
GGAGTTAGGGGCGGGATGGGCGGAGTTAGGGGCGGGACTATGGTTGCTGACTAATTGAGATGCATGCTTT
GCATACTTCTGCCTGCTGGGGAGGGAATTCGTAATCTGCTGATTGCAAACAAAAAAACCACCGCTACCAG
CGGTGGTTTGTTTGCCGGATCAAGAGCTACCAACTCTTTTTCCGAAGGTAACTGGCTTCAGCAGAGCGCA
GATACCAAATACTGTCCTTCTAGTGTAGCCGTAGTTAGGCCACCACTTCAAGAACTCTGTAGCACCGCCT
ACATACCTCGCTCTGCTAATCCTGTTACCAGTGGCTGCTGCCAGTGGCGATAAGTCGTGTCTTACCGGGT
TGGACTCAAGACGATAGTTACCGGATAAGGCGCAGCGGTCGGGCTGAACGGGGGGTTCGTGCACACAGCC
CAGCTTGGAGCGAACGACCTACACCGAACTGAGATACCTACAGCGTGAGCTATGAGAAAGCGCCACGCTT
CCCGAAGGGAGAAAGGCGGACAGGTATCCGGTAAGCGGCAGGGTCGGAACAGGAGAGCGCACGAGGGAGC
TTCCAGGGGGAAACGCCTGGTATCTTTATAGTCCTGTCGGGTTTCGCCACCTCTGACTTGAGCGTCGATT
TTTGTGATGCTCGTCAGGGGGGCGGAGCCTATGGAAAAACGCCAGCAACGCCGAGATGCGCCGCCTCGAG
GAACCCTGGCCCTATTATTGGGTGGACTAACCATGGGGGGAATTGCCGCTGGAATAGGAACAGGGACTAC
TGCTCTAATGGCCACTCAGCAATTCCAGCAGCTCCAAGCCGCAGTACAGGATGATCTCAGGGAGGTTGAA
AAATCAATCTCTAACCTAGAAAAGTCTCTCACTTCCCTGTCTGAAGTTGTCCTACAGAATCGAAGGGGCC
TAGACTTGTTATTTCTAAAAGAAGGAGGGCTGTGTGCTGCTCTAAAAGAAGAATGTTGCTTCTATGCGGA
CCACACAGGACTAGTGAGAGACAGCATGGCCAAATTGAGAGAGAGGCTTAATCAGAGACAGAAACTGTTT
GAGTCAACTCAAGGATGGTTTGAGGGACTGTTTAACAGATCCCCTTGGTTTACCACCTTGATATCTACCA
TTATGGGACCCCTCATTGTACTCCTAATGATTTTGCTCTTCGGACCCTGCATTCTTAATCGATTAGTCCA
ATTTGTTAAAGACAGGATATCAGTGGTCCAGGCTCTAGTTTTGACTCAACAATATCACCAGCTGAAGCCT
ATAGAGTACGAGCCATAGATAAAATAAAAGATTTTATTTAGTCTCCAGAAAAAGGGGGGAATGAAAGACC
CCACCTGTAGGTTTGGCAAGCTAGCTTAAGTAACGCCATTTTGCAAGGCATGGAAAAATACATAACTGAG
AATAGAAAAGTTCAGATCAAGGTCAGGAACAGATGGAACAGCTGAATATGGGCCAAACAGGATATCTGTG
GTAAGCAGTTCCTGCCCCGGCTCAGGGCCAAGAACAGATGGTCCCCAGATGCGGTCCAGCCCTCAGCAGT
TTCTAGAGAACCATCAGATGTTTCCAGGGTGCCCCAAGGACCTGAAATGACCCTGTGCCTTATTTGAACT
AACCAATCAGTTCGCTTCTCGCTTCTGTTCGCGCGCTTCTGCTCCCCGAGCTCAATAAAAGAGCCCACAA
CCCCTCACTCGGGGCGCCAGTCCTCCGATTGACTGAGTCGCCCGGGTACCCGTGTATCCAATAAACCCTC
TTGCAGTTGCATCCGACTTGTGGTCTCGCTGTTCCTTGGGAGGGTCTCCTCTGAGTGATTGACTACCCGT
CAGCGGGGGTCTTTCACATGCAGCATGTATCAAAATTAATTTGGTTTTTTTTCTTAAGTATTTACATTAA
ATGGCCATAGTACTTAAAGTTACATTGGCTTCCTTGAAATAAACATGGAGTATTCAGAATGTGTCATAAA
TATTTCTAATTTTAAGATAGTATCTCCATTGGCTTTCTACTTTTTCTTTTATTTTTTTTTGTCCTCTGTC
TTCCATTTGTTGTTGTTGTTGTTTGTTTGTTTGTTTGTTGGTTGGTTGGTTAATTTTTTTTTAAAGATCC
TACACTATAGTTCAAGCTAGACTATTAGCTACTCTGTAACCCAGGGTGACCTTGAAGTCATGGGTAGCCT
GCTGTTTTAGCCTTCCCACATCTAAGATTACAGGTATGAGCTATCATTTTTGGTATATTGATTGATTGAT
TGATTGATGTGTGTGTGTGTGATTGTGTTTGTGTGTGTGATTGTGTATATGTGTGTATGGTTGTGTGTGA
TTGTGTGTATGTATGTTTGTGTGTGATTGTGTGTGTGTGATTGTGCATGTGTGTGTGTGTGATTGTGTTT
ATGTGTATGATTGTGTGTGTGTGTGTGTGTGTGTGTGTGTGTGTGTGTGTGTGTGTGTTGTGTATATATA
TTTATGGTAGTGAGAGGCAACGCTCCGGCTCAGGTGTCAGGTTGGTTTTTGAGACAGAGTCTTTCACTTA
GCTTGGAATTCTTGAAGACGAAAGGGCCTCGTGATACGCCTATTTTTATAGGTTAATGTCATGATAATAA
TGGTTTCTTAGACGTCAGGTGGCACTTTTCGGGGAAATGTGCGCGGAACCCCTATTTGTTTATTTTTCTA
AATACATTCAAATATGTATCCGCTCATGAGACAATAACCCTGATAAATGCTTCAATAATATTGAAAAAGG
AAGAGTATGAGTATTCAACATTTCCGTGTCGCCCTTATTCCCTTTTTTGCGGCATTTTGCCTTCCTGTTT
TTGCTCACCCAGAAACGCTGGTGAAAGTAAAAGATGCTGAAGATCAGTTGGGTGCACGAGTGGGTTACAT
CGAACTGGATCTCAACAGCGGTAAGATCCTTGAGAGTTTTCGCCCCGAAGAACGTTTTCCAATGATGAGC
ACTTTTAAAGTTCTGCTATGTGGCGCGGTATTATCCCGTGTTGACGCCGGGCAAGAGCAACTCGGTCGCC
GCATACACTATTCTCAGAATGACTTGGTTGAGTACTCACCAGTCACAGAAAAGCATCTTACGGATGGCAT
GACAGTAAGAGAATTATGCAGTGCTGCCATAACCATGAGTGATAACACTGCGGCCAACTTACTTCTGACA
ACGATCGGAGGACCGAAGGAGCTAACCGCTTTTTTGCACAACATGGGGGATCATGTAACTCGCCTTGATC
GTTGGGAACCGGAGCTGAATGAAGCCATACCAAACGACGAGCGTGACACCACGATGCCTGCAGCAATGGC
AACAACGTTGCGCAAACTATTAACTGGCGAACTACTTACTCTAGCTTCCCGGCAACAATTAATAGACTGG
ATGGAGGCGGATAAAGTTGCAGGACCACTTCTGCGCTCGGCCCTTCCGGCTGGCTGGTTTATTGCTGATA
AATCTGGAGCCGGTGAGCGTGGGTCTCGCGGTATCATTGCAGCACTGGGGCCAGATGGTAAGCCCTCCCG
TATCGTAGTTATCTACACGACGGGGAGTCAGGCAACTATGGATGAACGAAATAGACAGATCGCTGAGATA
GGTGCCTCACTGATTAAGCATTGGTAACTGTCAGACCAAGTTTACTCATATATACTTTAGATTGATTTAA
AACTTCATTTTTAATTTAAAAGGATCTAGGTGAAGATCCTTTTTGATAATCTCATGACCAAAATCCCTTA
ACGTGAGTTTTCGTTCCACTGAGCGTCAGACCCCGTAGAAAAGATCAAAGGATCTTCTTGAGATCCTTTT
TTTCTGCGCGTAATCTGCTGCTTGCAAACAAAAAAACCACCGCTACCAGCGGTGGTTTGTTTGCCGGATC
AAGAGCTACCAACTCTTTTTCCGAAGGTAACTGGCTTCAGCAGAGCGCAGATACCAAATACTGTCCTTCT
AGTGTAGCCGTAGTTAGGCCACCACTTCAAGAACTCTGTAGCACCGCCTACATACCTCGCTCTGCTAATC
CTGTTACCAGTGGCTGCTGCCAGTGGCGATAAGTCGTGTCTTACCGGGTTGGACTCAAGACGATAGTTAC
CGGATAAGGCGCAGCGGTCGGGCTGAACGGGGGGTTCGTGCACACAGCCCAGCTTGGAGCGAACGACCTA
CACCGAACTGAGATACCTACAGCGTGAGCTATGAGAAAGCGCCACGCTTCCCGAAGGGAGAAAGGCGGAC
AGGTATCCGGTAAGCGGCAGGGTCGGAACAGGAGAGCGCACGAGGGAGCTTCCAGGGGGAAACGCCTGGT
ATCTTTATAGTCCTGTCGGGTTTCGCCACCTCTGACTTGAGCGTCGATTTTTGTGATGCTCGTCAGGGGG
GCGGAGCCTATGGAAAAACGCCAGCAACGCGGCCTTTTTACGGTTCCTGGCCTTTTGCTGGCCTTTTGCT
CACATGTTCTTTCCTGCGTTATCCCCTGATTCTGTGGATAACCGTATTACCGCCTTTGAGTGAGCTGATA
CCGCTCGCCGCAGCCGAACGACCGAGCGCAGCGAGTCAGTGAGCGAGGAAGCGGAAGAGCGCCTGATGCG
GTATTTTCTCCTTACGCATCTGTGCGGTATTTCACACCGCATATGGTGCACTCTCAGTACAATCTGCTCT
GATGCCGCATAGTTAAGCCAGTATACACTCCGCTATCGCTACGTGACTGGGTCATGGCTGCGCCCCGACA
CCCGCCAACACCCGCTGACGCGCCCTGACGGGCTTGTCTGCTCCCGGCATCCGCTTACAGACAAGCTGTG
ACCGTCTCCGGGAGCTGCATGTGTCAGAGGTTTTCACCGTCATCACCGAAACGCGCGAGGCAGCTGCGGT
AAAGCTCATCAGCGTGGTCGTGAAGCGATTCACAGATGTCTGCCTGTTCATCCGCGTCCAGCTCGTTGAG
TTTCTCCAGAAGCGTTAATGTCTGGCTTCTGATAAAGCGGGCCATGTTAAGGGCGGTTTTTTCCTGTTTG
GTCACTGATGCCTCCGTGTAAGGGGGATTTCTGTTCATGGGGGTAATGATACCGATGAAACGAGAGAGGA
TGCTCACGATACGGGTTACTGATGATGAACATGCCCGGTTACTGGAACGTTGTGAGGGTAAACAACTGGC
GGTATGGATGCGGCGGGACCAGAGAAAAATCACTCAGGGTCAATGCCAGCGCTTCGTTAATACAGATGTA
GGTGTTCCACAGGGTAGCCAGCAGCATCCTGCGATGCAGATCCGGAACATAATGGTGCAGGGCGCTGACT
TCCGCGTTTCCAGACTTTACGAAACACGGAAACCGAAGACCATTCATGTTGTTGCTCAGGTCGCAGACGT
TTTGCAGCAGCAGTCGCTTCACGTTCGCTCGCGTATCGGTGATTCATTCTGCTAACCAGTAAGGCAACCC
CGCCAGCCTAGCCGGGTCCTCAACGACAGGAGCACGATCATGCGCACCCGTGGCCAGGACCCAACGCTGC
CCGAGATGCGCCGCGTGCGGCTGCTGGAGATGGCGGACGCGATGGATATGTTCTGCCAAGGGTTGGTTTG
CGCATTCACAGTTCTCCGCAAGAATTGATTGGCTCCAATTCTTGGAGTGGTGAATCCGTTAGCGAGGTGC
CGCCGGCTTCCATTCAGGTCGAGGTGGCCCGGCTCCATGCACCGCGACGCAACGCGGGGAGGCAGACAAG
GTATAGGGCGGCGCCTACAATCCATGCCAACCCGTTCCATGTGCTCGCCGAGGCGGCATAAATCGCCGTG
ACGATCAGCGGTCCAATGATCGAAGTTAGGCTGGTAAGAGCCGCGAGCGATCCTTGAAGCTGTCCCTGAT
GGTCGTCATCTACCTGCCTGGACAGCATGGCCTGCAACGCGGGCATCCCGATGCCGCCGGAAGCGAGAAG
AATCATAATGGGGAAGGCCATCCAGCCTCGCGTCGCGAACGCCAGCAAGACGTAGCCCAGCGCGTCGGCC
GCCATGCCGGCGATAATGGCCTGCTTCTCGCCGAAACGTTTGGTGGCGGGACCAGTGACGAAGGCTTGAG
CGAGGGCGTGCAAGATTCCGAATACCGCAAGCGACAGGCCGATCATCGTCGCGCTCCAGCGAAAGCGGTC
CTCGCCGAAAATGACCCAGAGCGCTGCCGGCACCTGTCCTACGAGTTGCATGATAAAGAAGACAGTCATA
AGTGCGGCGACGATAGTCATGCCCCGCGCCCACCGGAAGGAGCTGACTGGGTTGAAGGCTCTCAAGGGCA
TCGGTCGACGCTCTCCCTTATGCGACTCCTGCATTAGGAAGCAGCCCAGTAGTAGGTTGAGGCCGTTGAG
CACCGCCGCCGCAAGGAATGGTGCATGCAAGGAGATGGCGCCCAACAGTCCCCCGGCCACGGGGCCTGCC
ACCATACCCACGCCGAAACAAGCGCTCATGAGCCCGAAGTGGCGAGCCCGATCTTCCCCATCGGTGATGT
CGGCGATATAGGCGCCAGCAACCGCACCTGTGGCGCCGGTGATGCCGGCCACGATGCGTCCGGCGTAGAG
GATCGATCCACAGGACGGGTGTGGTCGCCATGATCGCGTAGTCGATAGTGGCTCCAAGTAGCGAAGCGAG
CAGGACTGGGCGGCGGCCAAAGCGGTCGGACAGTGCTCCGAGAACGGGTGCGCATAGAAATTGCATCAAC
GCATATAGCGCTAGCAGCACGCCATAGTGACTGGCGATGCTGTCGGAATGGACGATATCCCGCAAGAGGC
CCGGCAGTACCGGCATAACCAAGCCTATGCCTACAGCATCCAGGGTGACGGTGCCGAGGATGACGATGAG
CGCATTGTTAGATTTCATACACGGTGCCTGACTGCGTTAGCAATTTAACTGTGATAAACTACCGCATTAA
AGCTTTGCTCTTAGGAGTTTCCTAATACATCCCAAACTCAAATATATAAAGCATTTGACTTGTTCTATGC
CCTAGGGGGCGGGGGGAAGCTAAGCCAGCTTTTTTTAACATTTAAAATGTTAATTCCATTTTAAATGCAC
AGATGTTTTTATTTCATAAGGGTTTCAATGTGCATGAATGCTGCAATATTCCTGTTACCAAAGCTAGTAT
AAATAAAAATAGATAAACGTGGAAATTACTTAGAGTTTCTGTCATTAACGTTTCCTTCCTCAGTTGACAA
CATAAATGCGCTGCTGAGAAGCCAGTTTGCATCTGTCAGGATCAATTTCCCATTATGCCAGTCATATTAA
TTACTAGTCAATTAGTTGATTTTTATTTTTGACATATACATGTGAAAGACCCCACCTGTAGGTTTGGCAA
GCTAGCTTAAGTAACGCCATTTTGCAAGGCATGGAAAAATACATAACTGAGAATAGAAAAGTTCAGATCA
AGGTCAGGAACAGATGGAACAG
Features (pLannotate 1.2.2; 20 found; start..end, strand, type, name):
      1..470     +  LTR            LTR: long terminal repeat from Moloney murine leukemia virus
    535..734     +  misc_feature   MMLV Ψ: packaging signal of Moloney murine leukemia virus (MMLV)
    786..874     +  misc_feature   MESV Ψ (fragment): packaging signal of murine embryonic stem cell virus
    947..1750    +  CDS            Cebpd: CEBPD_MOUSE - Also known as Crp3 From Mus musculus (Mouse).
   1772..2134    +  misc_feature   pol region: Moloney murine leukemia virus (MMLV) pol region containing the splice acceptor site
   2143..2466    +  CDS            tnpA (fragment): TN5P_ECOLX - Also known as tnp. Experimental evidence at protein level: Swiss-Prot protein existence level 1. Mediates transposition of transposon Tn5 by a 'cut and paste' mechanism. First, the monomeric transposase binds the 19 bp inverted DNA repeats flanking the transposon. Then, dimerization of the DNA- bound transposase creates a synaptic DNA complex. After nicking of the first DNA strand, excision of the transposon proceeds through a series of intermediates. The transposase then mediates the insertion of the transposon at a new site by strand transfer. The activity of the wild- type tran
   2498..3289    +  CDS            neo: KKA2_KLEPN - Also known as kan, nptII. Experimental evidence at protein level: Swiss-Prot protein existence level 1. Resistance to kanamycin, neomycin, paromomycin, ribostamycin, butirosin and gentamicin B. From Klebsiella pneumoniae.
   3313..3654    +  CDS            ble (fragment): BLE_KLEPN - Experimental evidence at protein level: Swiss-Prot protein existence level 1. Binding protein with a strong affinity to the bleomycin family of antibiotics. Binds to CL990; an antimitotic-antibiotic compound. From Klebsiella pneumoniae.
   3656..3866    -  promoter       SV40 promoter: SV40 early promoter
   3880..4447    +  rep_origin     ori: high-copy-number ColE1/pMB1/pBR322/pUC origin of replication
   4444..5055    +  CDS            env (fragment): ENV_MLVMS - Experimental evidence at protein level: Swiss-Prot protein existence level 1. The transmembrane protein (TM) acts as a class I viral fusion protein. Under the current model, the protein has at least 3 conformational states: pre-fusion native state, pre-hairpin intermediate state, and post-fusion hairpin state. During viral and target cell membrane fusion, the coiled coil regions (heptad repeats) assume a trimer-of-hairpins structure, positioning the fusion peptide in close proximity to the C-terminal region of the ectodomain. The formation of this structure appears to drive apposit
   5101..5616    +  LTR            3' LTR: 3' long terminal repeat from murine embryonic stem cell virus
   6412..6516    +  promoter       AmpR promoter: bla
   6517..7377    +  CDS            AmpR: β-lactamase; bla; confers resistance to ampicillin, carbenicillin, and related antibiotics
   7548..8136    +  rep_origin     ori: high-copy-number ColE1/pMB1/pBR322/pUC origin of replication
   8322..8462    -  misc_feature   bom: basis of mobility region from pBR322
   8564..8755    -  CDS            rop: Rop protein, which maintains plasmids at low copy number; rop
   8772..9152    +  CDS            YPB1_ECOLX: Protein predicted: Swiss-Prot protein existence level 4. From Escherichia coli.
   9394..10588   -  CDS            TcR (fragment): tetracycline efflux protein; tet; confers resistance to tetracycline
  11033..11152   +  LTR            3' LTR (ΔU3) (fragment): self-inactivating 3' long terminal repeat (LTR) from Moloney murine leukemia virus
