[The description below was written by a language model from this plasmid's Addgene catalogue record and pLannotate feature annotations shown in this document.]
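Description:
pSV(X) C/EBPdelta is a Moloney murine leukemia virus-based retroviral expression vector built on the pZIP-Neo SV(X)1 backbone, carrying an approximately 1 kb mouse C/EBPdelta (Cebpd) cDNA cloned into a BamHI site that is retained at both ends of the insert. The sequenced plasmid is about 11.2 kb. In bacteria it is propagated under ampicillin selection. The backbone outside the provirus is pBR322-like, with the AmpR promoter and β-lactamase gene, a ColE1/pMB1-type origin, the bom and rop elements (consistent with the catalogue's low-copy designation), and a fragment of the tetracycline resistance gene.

The proviral portion begins with the 5′ LTR and the Ψ packaging signal, followed by the Cebpd coding sequence. No internal promoter is annotated upstream of the insert, so its transcription presumably comes from the LTR. Downstream lies the MMLV pol region containing the splice acceptor, then Tn5-derived sequence that includes the neo gene flanked by transposase and ble fragments. This layout fits the design in which the unspliced LTR transcript encodes the insert and a spliced transcript supplies neomycin phosphotransferase, allowing G418 selection of transduced mammalian cells. Within the provirus there is also an SV40 early promoter/origin segment and a second pBR322-type origin, followed by an env fragment and the 3′ LTR. A short LTR fragment annotated at the end of the record probably reflects the circular numbering adjoining the 5′ LTR.

Packaged in a suitable helper cell line, the vector yields retrovirus for stable expression of C/EBPδ. The associated publication used it to examine redundancy among C/EBP family members in supporting lipopolysaccharide-induced transcription of IL-6 and monocyte chemoattractant protein-1.
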