Addgene plasmid #13394: pSV(X) C/EBPdelta
Depositing lab: Richard Schwartz. Depositing organization: Michigan State University. Publication: Redundancy of C/EBP alpha, -beta, and -delta in supporting the lipopolysaccharide-induced transcription of IL-6 and monocyte chemoattractant protein-1. Hu HM, Baer M, Williams SC, Johnson PF, Schwartz RC. J Immunol. 1998 Mar 1. 160(5):2334-42. PubMed 9498774.
Backbone
  Vector backbone: pZIP-Neo SV(X)1
  Backbone manufacturer: Cepko et al.
  Backbone size w/o insert (bp): 10200
  Vector type: Mammalian Expression, Retroviral
  Selectable markers: Neomycin (select with G418)
Growth in bacteria
  Bacterial resistance: Ampicillin, 100 μg/mL
  Growth temperature: 37°C
  Growth strain: DH5alpha
  Copy number: Low Copy
Gene/Insert
  Gene/Insert name: C/EBPdelta
  Species: M. musculus (mouse)
  Insert size (bp): 1000
  Entrez Gene: Cebpd (a.k.a. c/EBPdelta)
  Cloning method: Restriction Enzyme; 5′ cloning site BamHI (not destroyed); 3′ cloning site BamHI (not destroyed)
  Sequencing primers: 5′ na
Resource information
  A portion of this plasmid was derived from a plasmid made by: Peter Johnson, NCI
Terms and licenses: Academic/Nonprofit Terms; Industry Terms: Not Available to Industry
How to cite: pSV(X) C/EBPdelta was a gift from Richard Schwartz (Addgene plasmid # 13394 ; http://n2t.net/addgene:13394 ; RRID:Addgene_13394)
