>Addgene plasmid #13394 | pSV(X) C/EBPdelta | addgene partial sequence | sequence record 19481 | pZIP 5'-tcctttccagcgaggttcta-3'
TCGCCGACTCGGTAAGGGTGAGGTACCACCGGTCGGTCCAGTTGTTCTTGGTAGGCTGCCGCCAGAGGTC
TCCAGACTTCGTGCTGGACTAAGTAGAGAGCCTGTAAGTGAGCTTGGAGAGAGGGGCTGTTAGTAACTCT
TGTCATGTCAGGGTCAGGGAAGTTTACAAGGGGCGGGGGTGCCCCATATAAGATCCCGGATCCCGAGCTT
GCGTTACCGGCAGTCGGCGCCGGTGGGCGGCAGGAAAGGCGGGCTGGGCAGTTTTTTGAAGAACTGCCGG
AGGCCAGCCAGGTCCCGGGTGAGCTGCTCCACGCGCTGATGCAGCTTCTCGTTCTCGGCCGACAACTCCA
CCAGCTTCTGCTGCATCTCCTGGTTGCGGCGCTTGGCCTTGTCGCGGCTCTTGCGCACAGCGATGTTGTT
GCGCTCGCGCCGCTGCCGGTACTCCGGGCTGCCGCGGTCCGGACCCCTCTTGCCCGCGCCCTTTTCTCGG
ACTGTGCCGGGCGCGAGGCTCGGCCCCGGGCTGCCTCGAGGAGGCTCCGGCGAAGTGGGTGGAGTGGGCT
GAGCCGCGGCCGCCAAGCTCACCACTGTCTGCGCGCACACCGCCACTTGCGC
